Addgene plasmid #238513: pMH_AtCK2alpha1_76-409_K139M_D249N_HC
Purpose: Bacterial expression of A. thaliana CK2alpha1 76-409_K139M_D249N_HC
Depositing lab: Michael Hothorn. Depositing organization: University of Geneva.
Backbone
  Vector backbone: pMH (pET-24d based)
  Vector type: Bacterial Expression
Growth in bacteria
  Bacterial resistance: Kanamycin, 50 μg/mL
  Growth temperature: 37°C
  Growth strain: DH5alpha
  Copy number: High Copy
Gene/Insert
  Gene/Insert name: AtCK2alpha1
  Species: A. thaliana (mustard weed)
  Mutation: K139M_D249N
  Entrez Gene: CKA1 (a.k.a. ATCKA1, ATPK12D, CASEIN KINASE ALPHA 1, CKA1, K8K14.10, K8K14_10)
  Tag / fusion protein: 6xHis (C terminal on insert)
  Cloning method: Gibson Cloning
Terms and licenses: Academic/Nonprofit Terms; Industry Terms: Not Available to Industry
How to cite: pMH_AtCK2alpha1_76-409_K139M_D249N_HC was a gift from Michael Hothorn (Addgene plasmid # 238513 ; http://n2t.net/addgene:238513 ; RRID:Addgene_238513)
