[The description below was written by a language model from this plasmid's Addgene catalogue record and pLannotate feature annotations shown in this document.]
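Description:
pMH_AtCK2alpha1_76-409_K139M_D249N_HC is a 6.2 kb bacterial expression plasmid built on pMH, a pET-24d derivative, for producing a truncated, doubly mutated form of the Arabidopsis thaliana casein kinase 2 catalytic subunit alpha 1 (CKA1) in E. coli. It replicates from a ColE1/pBR322-type origin accompanied by the bom and rop elements typical of pET vectors (the catalogue lists it as high copy, although rop normally moderates copy number). Selection is by kanamycin through an aph(3')-Ia resistance gene. An f1 origin is also present. The short tetracycline-resistance and AmpR promoter fragments in the annotation are backbone remnants rather than functional markers.

The insert, assembled by Gibson cloning, covers residues 76–409 of AtCK2alpha1 and carries the substitutions K139M and D249N. The record does not explain their purpose. The automated annotation labels this roughly 1 kb open reading frame as the rice CK2 alpha homologue HD6, which reflects sequence similarity between plant CK2 alpha subunits rather than a different insert. Expression is driven by a T7 promoter with an adjacent lac operator and the T7 gene 10 ribosome binding site. The plasmid-borne lacI gene supplies repressor, so transcription is held off until induction with IPTG in a host providing T7 RNA polymerase. A C-terminal 6xHis tag (annotated as a fragment of a 9xHis tag) follows the coding sequence for metal-affinity purification, and a T7 terminator closes the cassette. The short "SET1" hit between the tag and the terminator is probably residual pET sequence rather than a fused solubility tag. The stated use is recombinant bacterial production of this CK2alpha1 variant.
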