Features (pLannotate 1.2.2; 19 found; start..end, strand, type, name):
      1..589     +  rep_origin     ori: high-copy-number ColE1/pMB1/pBR322/pUC origin of replication
    775..914     -  misc_feature   bom: basis of mobility region from pBR322
   1016..1207    -  CDS            rop: Rop protein, which maintains plasmids at low copy number; rop
   1224..1604    +  CDS            YPB1_ECOLX: Protein predicted: Swiss-Prot protein existence level 4. From Escherichia coli.
   1676..1967    -  CDS            TcR (fragment): tetracycline efflux protein; tet; confers resistance to tetracycline
   1982..2003    -  protein_bind   CAP binding site: CAP binding activates transcription in the presence of cAMP. E. coli catabolite activator protein
   2016..3098    -  CDS            lacI: lac repressor; lacI; The lac repressor binds to the lac operator to inhibit transcription in E. coli. This inhibition can be relieved by adding lactose or isopropyl-β-D-thiogalactopyranoside (IPTG).
   3099..3176    -  promoter       lacI promoter: lacI
   3184..3463    -  CDS            TcR (fragment): tetracycline efflux protein; tet; confers resistance to tetracycline
   3485..3503    +  promoter       T7 promoter: promoter for bacteriophage T7 RNA polymerase
   3504..3528    +  protein_bind   lac operator: The lac repressor binds to the lac operator to inhibit transcription in E. coli. This inhibition can be relieved by adding lactose or isopropyl-β-D-thiogalactopyranoside (IPTG). lac repressor encoded by lacI
   3543..3565    +  RBS            RBS: efficient ribosome binding site from bacteriophage T7 gene 10 (Olins and Rangwala, 1989)
   3572..4570    +  CDS            HD6: HD6_ORYSI - Also known as CKA2 From Oryza sativa subsp. indica (Rice).
   4586..4603    +  CDS            9xHis (fragment): 9xHis affinity tag
   4613..4662    +  CDS            SET1 (fragment): solubility-enhancement tag derived from T7 phage gene 10B
   4670..4717    +  terminator     T7 terminator: transcription terminator for bacteriophage T7 RNA polymerase
   4754..5182    +  rep_origin     f1 ori (sequence partly withheld): f1 bacteriophage origin of replication; arrow indicates direction of (+) strand synthesis
   5235..5292    +  promoter       AmpR promoter (fragment): bla
   5301..6116    -  CDS            KanR: aminoglycoside phosphotransferase; aph(3')-Ia; confers resistance to kanamycin in bacteria or G418 (Geneticin®) in eukaryotes
>Addgene plasmid #238513 | pMH_AtCK2alpha1_76-409_K139M_D249N_HC | addgene full sequence | sequence record 477124 | Addgene NGS Result
TTGAGATCCTTTTTTTCTGCGCGTAATCTGCTGCTTGCAAACAAAAAAACCACCGCTACCAGCGGTGGTT
TGTTTGCCGGATCAAGAGCTACCAACTCTTTTTCCGAAGGTAACTGGCTTCAGCAGAGCGCAGATACCAA
ATACTGTCCTTCTAGTGTAGCCGTAGTTAGGCCACCACTTCAAGAACTCTGTAGCACCGCCTACATACCT
CGCTCTGCTAATCCTGTTACCAGTGGCTGCTGCCAGTGGCGATAAGTCGTGTCTTACCGGGTTGGACTCA
AGACGATAGTTACCGGATAAGGCGCAGCGGTCGGGCTGAACGGGGGGTTCGTGCACACAGCCCAGCTTGG
AGCGAACGACCTACACCGAACTGAGATACCTACAGCGTGAGCTATGAGAAAGCGCCACGCTTCCCGAAGG
GAGAAAGGCGGACAGGTATCCGGTAAGCGGCAGGGTCGGAACAGGAGAGCGCACGAGGGAGCTTCCAGGG
GGAAACGCCTGGTATCTTTATAGTCCTGTCGGGTTTCGCCACCTCTGACTTGAGCGTCGATTTTTGTGAT
GCTCGTCAGGGGGGCGGAGCCTATGGAAAAACGCCAGCAACGCGGCCTTTTTACGGTTCCTGGCCTTTTG
CTGGCCTTTTGCTCACATGTTCTTTCCTGCGTTATCCCCTGATTCTGTGGATAACCGTATTACCGCCTTT
GAGTGAGCTGATACCGCTCGCCGCAGCCGAACGACCGAGCGCAGCGAGTCAGTGAGCGAGGAAGCGGAAG
AGCGCCTGATGCGGTATTTTCTCCTTACGCATCTGTGCGGTATTTCACACCGCAATGGTGCACTCTCAGT
ACAATCTGCTCTGATGCCGCATAGTTAAGCCAGTATACACTCCGCTATCGCTACGTGACTGGGTCATGGC
TGCGCCCCGACACCCGCCAACACCCGCTGACGCGCCCTGACGGGCTTGTCTGCTCCCGGCATCCGCTTAC
AGACAAGCTGTGACCGTCTCCGGGAGCTGCATGTGTCAGAGGTTTTCACCGTCATCACCGAAACGCGCGA
GGCAGCTGCGGTAAAGCTCATCAGCGTGGTCGTGAAGCGATTCACAGATGTCTGCCTGTTCATCCGCGTC
CAGCTCGTTGAGTTTCTCCAGAAGCGTTAATGTCTGGCTTCTGATAAAGCGGGCCATGTTAAGGGCGGTT
TTTTCCTGTTTGGTCACTGATGCCTCCGTGTAAGGGGGATTTCTGTTCATGGGGGTAATGATACCGATGA
AACGAGAGAGGATGCTCACGATACGGGTTACTGATGATGAACATGCCCGGTTACTGGAACGTTGTGAGGG
TAAACAACTGGCGGTATGGATGCGGCGGGACCAGAGAAAAATCACTCAGGGTCAATGCCAGCGCTTCGTT
AATACAGATGTAGGTGTTCCACAGGGTAGCCAGCAGCATCCTGCGATGCAGATCCGGAACATAATGGTGC
AGGGCGCTGACTTCCGCGTTTCCAGACTTTACGAAACACGGAAACCGAAGACCATTCATGTTGTTGCTCA
GGTCGCAGACGTTTTGCAGCAGCAGTCGCTTCACGTTCGCTCGCGTATCGGTGATTCATTCTGCTAACCA
GTAAGGCAACCCCGCCAGCCTAGCCGGGTCCTCAACGACAGGAGCACGATCATGCGCACCCGTGGGGCCG
CCATGCCGGCGATAATGGCCTGCTTCTCGCCGAAACGTTTGGTGGCGGGACCAGTGACGAAGGCTTGAGC
GAGGGCGTGCAAGATTCCGAATACCGCAAGCGACAGGCCGATCATCGTCGCGCTCCAGCGAAAGCGGTCC
TCGCCGAAAATGACCCAGAGCGCTGCCGGCACCTGTCCTACGAGTTGCATGATAAAGAAGACAGTCATAA
GTGCGGCGACGATAGTCATGCCCCGCGCCCACCGGAAGGAGCTGACTGGGTTGAAGGCTCTCAAGGGCAT
CGGTCGAGATCCCGGTGCCTAATGAGTGAGCTAACTTACATTAATTGCGTTGCGCTCACTGCCCGCTTTC
CAGTCGGGAAACCTGTCGTGCCAGCTGCATTAATGAATCGGCCAACGCGCGGGGAGAGGCGGTTTGCGTA
TTGGGCGCCAGGGTGGTTTTTCTTTTCACCAGTGAGACGGGCAACAGCTGATTGCCCTTCACCGCCTGGC
CCTGAGAGAGTTGCAGCAAGCGGTCCACGCTGGTTTGCCCCAGCAGGCGAAAATCCTGTTTGATGGTGGT
TAACGGCGGGATATAACATGAGCTGTCTTCGGTATCGTCGTATCCCACTACCGAGATATCCGCACCAACG
CGCAGCCCGGACTCGGTAATGGCGCGCATTGCGCCCAGCGCCATCTGATCGTTGGCAACCAGCATCGCAG
TGGGAACGATGCCCTCATTCAGCATTTGCATGGTTTGTTGAAAACCGGACATGGCACTCCAGTCGCCTTC
CCGTTCCGCTATCGGCTGAATTTGATTGCGAGTGAGATATTTATGCCAGCCAGCCAGACGCAGACGCGCC
GAGACAGAACTTAATGGGCCCGCTAACAGCGCGATTTGCTGGTGACCCAATGCGACCAGATGCTCCACGC
CCAGTCGCGTACCGTCTTCATGGGAGAAAATAATACTGTTGATGGGTGTCTGGTCAGAGACATCAAGAAA
TAACGCCGGAACATTAGTGCAGGCAGCTTCCACAGCAATGGCATCCTGGTCATCCAGCGGATAGTTAATG
ATCAGCCCACTGACGCGTTGCGCGAGAAGATTGTGCACCGCCGCTTTACAGGCTTCGACGCCGCTTCGTT
CTACCATCGACACCACCACGCTGGCACCCAGTTGATCGGCGCGAGATTTAATCGCCGCGACAATTTGCGA
CGGCGCGTGCAGGGCCAGACTGGAGGTGGCAACGCCAATCAGCAACGACTGTTTGCCCGCCAGTTGTTGT
GCCACGCGGTTGGGAATGTAATTCAGCTCCGCCATCGCCGCTTCCACTTTTTCCCGCGTTTTCGCAGAAA
CGTGGCTGGCCTGGTTCACCACGCGGGAAACGGTCTGATAAGAGACACCGGCATACTCTGCGACATCGTA
TAACGTTACTGGTTTCACATTCACCACCCTGAATTGACTCTCTTCCGGGCGCTATCATGCCATACCGCGA
AAGGTTTTGCGCCATTCGATGGTGTCCGGGATCTCGACGCTCTCCCTTATGCGACTCCTGCATTAGGAAG
CAGCCCAGTAGTAGGTTGAGGCCGTTGAGCACCGCCGCCGCAAGGAATGGTGCATGCAAGGAGATGGCGC
CCAACAGTCCCCCGGCCACGGGGCCTGCCACCATACCCACGCCGAAACAAGCGCTCATGAGCCCGAAGTG
GCGAGCCCGATCTTCCCCATCGGTGATGTCGGCGATATAGGCGCCAGCAACCGCACCTGTGGCGCCGGTG
ATGCCGGCCACGATGCGTCCGGCGTAGAGGATCGAGATCTCGATCCCGCGAAATTAATACGACTCACTAT
AGGGGAATTGTGAGCGGATAACAATTCCCCTCTAGAAATAATTTTGTTTAACTTTAAGAAGGAGATATAC
CATGTCGAAAGCTCGTGTGTACACCGAAGTCAATGTGATTCGACCCAAGGATTATTGGGATTACGAGTCA
CTCATTGTTCAATGGGGGGAGCAAGATGATTATGAGGTAGTAAGGAAGGTAGGGCGTGGAAAATATAGTG
AAGTTTTCGAGGGTATAAATGTGAATAGCAAGGAGAAGTGCATTATCATGATCCTCAAACCTGTTAAGAA
AAAGAAGATAAGAAGAGAGATTAAAATACTTCAGAACCTATGCGGTGGGCCAAATATTGTCAAGCTGCTT
GATGTTGTTAGAGATCAACATTCGAAAACTCCAAGCTTGATATTTGAATATGTTAACAGCACAGACTTTA
AAGTTTTGTATCCTACGTTGACTGATTACGACATTCGTTACTACATCTATGAGCTGTTGAAGGCACTAGA
CTTCTGCCATTCACAAGGAATAATGCACAGAGACGTCAAGCCTCATAATGTTATGATTGACCATGAGCTG
CGTAAGCTTCGTCTTATAAACTGGGGTCTTGCTGAGTTTTACCACCCTGGAAAAGAGTATAATGTCCGTG
TTGCCTCAAGATATTTCAAGGGACCTGAACTTCTTGTGGACTTGCAAGACTATGACTATTCATTGGATAT
GTGGAGTCTTGGCTGTATGTTTGCAGGGATGATATTCCGTAAGGAACCTTTCTTCTACGGCCATGACAAC
CAGGATCAGCTAGTGAAAATCGCCAAGGTGCTTGGGACTGACGAATTGAATGCTTATCTGAACAAGTACC
AGTTAGAACTTGATCCACAACTGGAAGCACTTGTTGGGCGGCATAGCAGGAAACCTTGGTCCAAATTCAT
CAACGCAGACAATCAGCACTTAGTTTCACCCGAGGCGATTGATTTCCTCGACAAGCTACTTCGGTATGAT
CATCAAGACAGATTAACTGCAAAAGAAGCCATGGCGCACGCTTACTTCGCCCAAGTTAGGGCAGCAGAAA
CCAGCAGAATGAGAAGTCAAGCGGCCGCACTCGAGCACCACCACCACCACCACTGAGATCCGGCTGCTAA
CAAAGCCCGAAAGGAAGCTGAGTTGGCTGCTGCCACCGCTGAGCAATAACTAGCATAACCCCTTGGGGCC
TCTAAACGGGTCTTGAGGGGTTTTTTGCTGAAAGGAGGAACTATATCCGGATTGGCGAATGGG
[124 nt withheld, positions 4754-4877]
C
[91 nt withheld, positions 4879-4969]
A
[49 nt withheld, positions 4971-5019]
CCTTTGACGTTGGAGTCCACGTTCTTT
[37 nt withheld, positions 5047-5083]
ACCCTATCTCGGTCTATTCTTTTGATTTATAAGGGATTTTGCCGATTTCGGCCTATTGGTTAAAAAATGA
GCTGATTTAACAAAAATTTAACGCGAATTTTAACAAAATATTAACGCTTACAATTTAGGTGGCACTTTTC
GGGGAAATGTGCGCGGAACCCCTATTTGTTTATTTTTCTAAATACATTCAAATATGTATCCGCTCATGAA
TTAATTCTTAGAAAAACTCATCGAGCATCAAATGAAACTGCAATTTATTCATATCAGGATTATCAATACC
ATATTTTTGAAAAAGCCGTTTCTGTAATGAAGGAGAAAACTCACCGAGGCAGTTCCATAGGATGGCAAGA
TCCTGGTATCGGTCTGCGATTCCGACTCGTCCAACATCAATACAACCTATTAATTTCCCCTCGTCAAAAA
TAAGGTTATCAAGTGAGAAATCACCATGAGTGACGACTGAATCCGGTGAGAATGGCAAAAGTTTATGCAT
TTCTTTCCAGACTTGTTCAACAGGCCAGCCATTACGCTCGTCATCAAAATCACTCGCATCAACCAAACCG
TTATTCATTCGTGATTGCGCCTGAGCGAGACGAAATACGCGATCGCTGTTAAAAGGACAATTACAAACAG
GAATCGAATGCAACCGGCGCAGGAACACTGCCAGCGCATCAACAATATTTTCACCTGAATCAGGATATTC
TTCTAATACCTGGAATGCTGTTTTCCCGGGGATCGCAGTGGTGAGTAACCATGCATCATCAGGAGTACGG
ATAAAATGCTTGATGGTCGGAAGAGGCATAAATTCCGTCAGCCAGTTTAGTCTGACCATCTCATCTGTAA
CATCATTGGCAACGCTACCTTTGCCATGTTTCAGAAACAACTCTGGCGCATCGGGCTTCCCATACAATCG
ATAGATTGTCGCACCTGATTGCCCGACATTATCGCGAGCCCATTTATACCCATATAAATCAGCATCCATG
TTGGAATTTAATCGCGGCCTAGAGCAAGACGTTTCCCGTTGAATATGGCTCATAACACCCCTTGTATTAC
TGTTTATGTAAGCAGACAGTTTTATTGTTCATGACCAAAATCCCTTAACGTGAGTTTTCGTTCCACTGAG
CGTCAGACCCCGTAGAAAAGATCAAAGGATCTTC
